Addgene plasmid #162438: FKBP1C-CFP-Cb5
Purpose: for use in CIT (chemically induced trimerization) system
Depositing lab: Takanari Inoue. Depositing organization: Johns Hopkins University and School of Medicine. Publication: Rational design and implementation of a chemically inducible heterotrimerization system. Wu HD, Kikuchi M, Dagliyan O, Aragaki AK, Nakamura H, Dokholyan NV, Umehara T, Inoue T. Nat Methods. 2020 Sep;17(9):928-936. doi: 10.1038/s41592-020-0913-x. Epub 2020 Aug 3. PubMed 32747768.
Backbone
  Vector backbone: N1
  Backbone manufacturer: Clontech
  Vector type: Mammalian Expression
Growth in bacteria
  Bacterial resistance: Kanamycin, 50 μg/mL
  Growth temperature: 37°C
  Growth strain: DH5alpha
  Copy number: High Copy
Gene/Insert
  Gene/Insert name: FKBP1C-CFP-Cb5
  Species: Synthetic
  Promoter: CMV
  Cloning method: Restriction Enzyme; 5′ cloning site KpnI (not destroyed); 3′ cloning site SalI (not destroyed)
  Sequencing primers: 5′ CGTCGCCGTCCAGCTCGACCAG
Terms and licenses: Academic/Nonprofit Terms; Industry Terms: Not Available to Industry
How to cite: FKBP1C-CFP-Cb5 was a gift from Takanari Inoue (Addgene plasmid # 162438 ; http://n2t.net/addgene:162438 ; RRID:Addgene_162438)
