[The description below was written by a language model from this plasmid's Addgene catalogue record and pLannotate feature annotations shown in this document.]
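Description:
FKBP1C-CFP-Cb5 is a mammalian expression plasmid built on the Clontech N1 backbone, made as one component of a chemically induced trimerization (CIT) system. It is propagated in E. coli at high copy from a ColE1/pUC-type origin and selected with kanamycin. The single NeoR/KanR (Tn5 aminoglycoside phosphotransferase) gene sits behind tandem bacterial (bla) and SV40 early promoters and ends with an HSV TK polyadenylation signal. This arrangement gives kanamycin resistance in bacteria and can also support G418 selection in mammalian cells. An f1 origin is present as well. The short annotated matches to ble, bGH poly(A) and SV40 large T antigen appear to be backbone remnants rather than functional parts.

The payload is a synthetic fusion open reading frame driven by the human CMV immediate-early enhancer and promoter and terminated by the SV40 poly(A) signal. The record lists cloning between KpnI and SalI sites. The annotation shows three parts in order. First comes an FKBP12-derived fragment, which the automated annotation matched to the F36V "DmrB" variant. The match is only partial, and the construct name suggests a C-terminal piece of a split FKBP, although the record does not define "FKBP1C". Next is the cyan fluorescent protein ECFP, followed by a short C-terminal fragment of rat cytochrome b5. Such Cb5 tail segments are commonly used as membrane anchors that place a fusion protein on the cytosolic face of the endoplasmic reticulum, though the record does not state the intended localization. In the CIT system, this cyan-labelled, anchored FKBP piece would presumably be co-expressed with partner constructs so that a small-molecule inducer brings three proteins together. CFP fluorescence then allows the anchored component to be imaged in live cells.
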