Features (pLannotate 1.2.2; 17 found; start..end, strand, type, name):
     61..364     +  enhancer       CMV enhancer: human cytomegalovirus immediate early enhancer
    365..568     +  promoter       CMV promoter: human cytomegalovirus (CMV) immediate early promoter
    591..627     +  misc_feature   MCS (fragment): multiple cloning site
    637..864     +  CDS            DmrB (fragment): F36V mutant of FK506-binding protein FKBP12 binds synthetic ligands that do not bind wild-type FKBP
    936..962     +  misc_feature   MCS (fragment): multiple cloning site
    970..1686    +  CDS            ECFP: ECFP is a basic (constitutively fluorescent) cyan fluorescent protein published in 1996, derived from Aequorea victoria. It has low acid sensitivity.
   1702..1806    +  CDS            Cyb5a (fragment): CYB5_RAT - Also known as Cyb5. Experimental evidence at protein level: Swiss-Prot protein existence level 1. Cytochrome b5 is a membrane-bound hemoprotein functioning as an electron carrier for several membrane-bound oxygenases. It is also involved in several steps of the sterol biosynthesis pathway, particularly in the C-6 double bond introduction during the C-6 desaturation. From Rattus norvegicus (Rat).
   1825..1908    +  CDS            large T antigen (fragment): large T antigen from SV40 (simian virus 40)
   1931..2052    +  polyA_signal   SV40 poly(A) signal: SV40 polyadenylation signal
   2086..2514    -  rep_origin     f1 ori (sequence partly withheld): f1 bacteriophage origin of replication; arrow indicates direction of (+) strand synthesis
   2541..2645    +  promoter       AmpR promoter: bla
   2647..3004    +  promoter       SV40 promoter: SV40 enhancer and early promoter
   3039..3833    +  CDS            NeoR/KanR: aminoglycoside phosphotransferase from Tn5; aph(3')-II (or nptII); confers resistance to neomycin, kanamycin, and G418 (Geneticin®)
   3854..4006    +  CDS            ble (fragment): BLE_KLEPN - Experimental evidence at protein level: Swiss-Prot protein existence level 1. Binding protein with a strong affinity to the bleomycin family of antibiotics. Binds to CL990; an antimitotic-antibiotic compound. From Klebsiella pneumoniae.
   4065..4112    +  polyA_signal   HSV TK poly(A) signal: herpes simplex virus thymidine kinase polyadenylation signal (Cole and Stacy, 1985)
   4203..4219    -  polyA_signal   bGH poly(A) signal (fragment): bovine growth hormone polyadenylation signal
   4441..5029    +  rep_origin     ori: high-copy-number ColE1/pMB1/pBR322/pUC origin of replication
>Addgene plasmid #162438 | FKBP1C-CFP-Cb5 | addgene full sequence | sequence record 319796 | Addgene NGS Result
TAGTTATTAATAGTAATCAATTACGGGGTCATTAGTTCATAGCCCATATATGGAGTTCCGCGTTACATAA
CTTACGGTAAATGGCCCGCCTGGCTGACCGCCCAACGACCCCCGCCCATTGACGTCAATAATGACGTATG
TTCCCATAGTAACGCCAATAGGGACTTTCCATTGACGTCAATGGGTGGAGTATTTACGGTAAACTGCCCA
CTTGGCAGTACATCAAGTGTATCATATGCCAAGTACGCCCCCTATTGACGTCAATGACGGTAAATGGCCC
GCCTGGCATTATGCCCAGTACATGACCTTATGGGACTTTCCTACTTGGCAGTACATCTACGTATTAGTCA
TCGCTATTACCATGGTGATGCGGTTTTGGCAGTACATCAATGGGCGTGGATAGCGGTTTGACTCACGGGG
ATTTCCAAGTCTCCACCCCATTGACGTCAATGGGAGTTTGTTTTGGCACCAAAATCAACGGGACTTTCCA
AAATGTCGTAACAACTCCGCCCCATTGACGCAAATGGGCGGTAGGCGTGTACGGTGGGAGGTCTATATAA
GCAGAGCTGGTTTAGTGAACCGTCAGATCCGCTAGCGCTACCGGACTCAGATCTCGAGCTCAAGCTTGCC
ACCATGGATGGAAAGAAATTTGATTCCTCCCGGGACAGAAACAAGCCCTTTAAGTTTATGCTAGGCAAGC
AGGAGGTGATCCGAGGCTGGGAAGAAGGGGTTGCCCAGATGAGTGTGGGTCAGAGAGCCAAACTGACTAT
ATCTCCAGATTATGCCTATGGTGCCACTGGGCACCCAGGCATCATCCCACCACATGCCACTCTCGTCTTC
GATGTGGAGCTTCTAAAACTGGAACAGTCGACGAGTGCTGGTGGTAGTGCTGGTGGTAGTGCTGGTGGTA
GTGCTGGTGGTAGTGCTGGTGGTCGGGTACCGCGGGCCCGGGATCCACCGGTCGCCACCATGGTGAGCAA
GGGCGAGGAGCTGTTCACCGGGGTGGTGCCCATCCTGGTCGAGCTGGACGGCGACGTAAACGGCCACAAG
TTCAGCGTGTCCGGCGAGGGCGAGGGCGATGCCACCTACGGCAAGCTGACCCTGAAGTTCATCTGCACCA
CCGGCAAGCTGCCCGTGCCCTGGCCCACCCTCGTGACCACCCTGACCTGGGGCGTGCAGTGCTTCAGCCG
CTACCCCGACCACATGAAGCAGCACGACTTCTTCAAGTCCGCCATGCCCGAAGGCTACGTCCAGGAGCGC
ACCATCTTCTTCAAGGACGACGGCAACTACAAGACCCGCGCCGAGGTGAAGTTCGAGGGCGACACCCTGG
TGAACCGCATCGAGCTGAAGGGCATCGACTTCAAGGAGGACGGCAACATCCTGGGGCACAAGCTGGAGTA
CAACTACATCAGCCACAACGTCTATATCACCGCCGACAAGCAGAAGAACGGCATCAAGGCCAACTTCAAG
ATCCGCCACAACATCGAGGACGGCAGCGTGCAGCTCGCCGACCACTACCAGCAGAACACCCCCATCGGCG
ACGGCCCCGTGCTGCTGCCCGACAACCACTACCTGAGCACCCAGTCCGCCCTGAGCAAAGACCCCAACGA
GAAGCGCGATCACATGGTCCTGCTGGAGTTCGTGACCGCCGCCGGGATCACTCTCGGCATGGACGAGCTG
TACAAGTCCGGACTCAGATCTATCACCACCGTGGAGTCCAACTCCTCCTGGTGGACCAACTGGGTGATCC
CCGCCATCTCCGCCCTGGTGGTGGCCCTGATGTACCGCCTATACATGGCCGAGGACTAGGCGGCCGCGAC
TCTAGATCATAATCAGCCATACCACATTTGTAGAGGTTTTACTTGCTTTAAAAAACCTCCCACACCTCCC
CCTGAACCTGAAACATAAAATGAATGCAATTGTTGTTGTTAACTTGTTTATTGCAGCTTATAATGGTTAC
AAATAAAGCAATAGCATCACAAATTTCACAAATAAAGCATTTTTTTCACTGCATTCTAGTTGTGGTTTGT
CCAAACTCATCAATGTATCTTAAGGCGTAAATTGTAAGCGTTAATATTTTGTTAAAATTCGCGTTAAATT
TTTGTTAAATCAGCTCATTTTTTAACCAATAGGCCGAAATCGGCAAAATCCCTTATAAATCAAAAGAATA
GACCGAGATAGGGT
[37 nt withheld, positions 2185-2221]
AAAGAACGTGGACTCCAACGTCAAAGG
[49 nt withheld, positions 2249-2297]
T
[91 nt withheld, positions 2299-2389]
G
[124 nt withheld, positions 2391-2514]
CAGGTGGCACTTTTCGGGGAAATGTGCGCGGAACCCCTATTTGTTTATTTTTCTAAATACATTCAAATAT
GTATCCGCTCATGAGACAATAACCCTGATAAATGCTTCAATAATATTGAAAAAGGAAGAGTCCTGAGGCG
GAAAGAACCAGCTGTGGAATGTGTGTCAGTTAGGGTGTGGAAAGTCCCCAGGCTCCCCAGCAGGCAGAAG
TATGCAAAGCATGCATCTCAATTAGTCAGCAACCAGGTGTGGAAAGTCCCCAGGCTCCCCAGCAGGCAGA
AGTATGCAAAGCATGCATCTCAATTAGTCAGCAACCATAGTCCCGCCCCTAACTCCGCCCATCCCGCCCC
TAACTCCGCCCAGTTCCGCCCATTCTCCGCCCCATGGCTGACTAATTTTTTTTATTTATGCAGAGGCCGA
GGCCGCCTCGGCCTCTGAGCTATTCCAGAAGTAGTGAGGAGGCTTTTTTGGAGGCCTAGGCTTTTGCAAA
GATCGATCAAGAGACAGGATGAGGATCGTTTCGCATGATTGAACAAGATGGATTGCACGCAGGTTCTCCG
GCCGCTTGGGTGGAGAGGCTATTCGGCTATGACTGGGCACAACAGACAATCGGCTGCTCTGATGCCGCCG
TGTTCCGGCTGTCAGCGCAGGGGCGCCCGGTTCTTTTTGTCAAGACCGACCTGTCCGGTGCCCTGAATGA
ACTGCAAGACGAGGCAGCGCGGCTATCGTGGCTGGCCACGACGGGCGTTCCTTGCGCAGCTGTGCTCGAC
GTTGTCACTGAAGCGGGAAGGGACTGGCTGCTATTGGGCGAAGTGCCGGGGCAGGATCTCCTGTCATCTC
ACCTTGCTCCTGCCGAGAAAGTATCCATCATGGCTGATGCAATGCGGCGGCTGCATACGCTTGATCCGGC
TACCTGCCCATTCGACCACCAAGCGAAACATCGCATCGAGCGAGCACGTACTCGGATGGAAGCCGGTCTT
GTCGATCAGGATGATCTGGACGAAGAGCATCAGGGGCTCGCGCCAGCCGAACTGTTCGCCAGGCTCAAGG
CGAGCATGCCCGACGGCGAGGATCTCGTCGTGACCCATGGCGATGCCTGCTTGCCGAATATCATGGTGGA
AAATGGCCGCTTTTCTGGATTCATCGACTGTGGCCGGCTGGGTGTGGCGGACCGCTATCAGGACATAGCG
TTGGCTACCCGTGATATTGCTGAAGAGCTTGGCGGCGAATGGGCTGACCGCTTCCTCGTGCTTTACGGTA
TCGCCGCTCCCGATTCGCAGCGCATCGCCTTCTATCGCCTTCTTGACGAGTTCTTCTGAGCGGGACTCTG
GGGTTCGAAATGACCGACCAAGCGACGCCCAACCTGCCATCACGAGATTTCGATTCCACCGCCGCCTTCT
ATGAAAGGTTGGGCTTCGGAATCGTTTTCCGGGACGCCGGCTGGATGATCCTCCAGCGCGGGGATCTCAT
GCTGGAGTTCTTCGCCCACCCTAGGGGGAGGCTAACTGAAACACGGAAGGAGACAATACCGGAAGGAACC
CGCGCTATGACGGCAATAAAAAGACAGAATAAAACGCACGGTGTTGGGTCGTTTGTTCATAAACGCGGGG
TTCGGTCCCAGGGCTGGCACTCTGTCGATACCCCACCGAGACCCCATTGGGGCCAATACGCCCGCGTTTC
TTCCTTTTCCCCACCCCACCCCCCAAGTTCGGGTGAAGGCCCAGGGCTCGCAGCCAACGTCGGGGCGGCA
GGCCCTGCCATAGCCTCAGGTTACTCATATATACTTTAGATTGATTTAAAACTTCATTTTTAATTTAAAA
GGATCTAGGTGAAGATCCTTTTTGATAATCTCATGACCAAAATCCCTTAACGTGAGTTTTCGTTCCACTG
AGCGTCAGACCCCGTAGAAAAGATCAAAGGATCTTCTTGAGATCCTTTTTTTCTGCGCGTAATCTGCTGC
TTGCAAACAAAAAAACCACCGCTACCAGCGGTGGTTTGTTTGCCGGATCAAGAGCTACCAACTCTTTTTC
CGAAGGTAACTGGCTTCAGCAGAGCGCAGATACCAAATACTGTTCTTCTAGTGTAGCCGTAGTTAGGCCA
CCACTTCAAGAACTCTGTAGCACCGCCTACATACCTCGCTCTGCTAATCCTGTTACCAGTGGCTGCTGCC
AGTGGCGATAAGTCGTGTCTTACCGGGTTGGACTCAAGACGATAGTTACCGGATAAGGCGCAGCGGTCGG
GCTGAACGGGGGGTTCGTGCACACAGCCCAGCTTGGAGCGAACGACCTACACCGAACTGAGATACCTACA
GCGTGAGCTATGAGAAAGCGCCACGCTTCCCGAAGGGAGAAAGGCGGACAGGTATCCGGTAAGCGGCAGG
GTCGGAACAGGAGAGCGCACGAGGGAGCTTCCAGGGGGAAACGCCTGGTATCTTTATAGTCCTGTCGGGT
TTCGCCACCTCTGACTTGAGCGTCGATTTTTGTGATGCTCGTCAGGGGGGCGGAGCCTATGGAAAAACGC
CAGCAACGCGGCCTTTTTACGGTTCCTGGCCTTTTGCTGGCCTTTTGCTCACATGTTCTTTCCTGCGTTA
TCCCCTGATTCTGTGGATAACCGTATTACCGCCATGCAT
