>Addgene plasmid #162438 | FKBP1C-CFP-Cb5 | depositor partial sequence | sequence record 315006 | complete coding sequence
GCCACCATGGATGGAAAGAAATTTGATTCCTCCCGGGACAGAAACAAGCCCTTTAAGTTTATGCTAGGCA
AGCAGGAGGTGATCCGAGGCTGGGAAGAAGGGGTTGCCCAGATGAGTGTGGGTCAGAGAGCCAAACTGAC
TATATCTCCAGATTATGCCTATGGTGCCACTGGGCACCCAGGCATCATCCCACCACATGCCACTCTCGTC
TTCGATGTGGAGCTTCTAAAACTGGAACAGTCGACGAGTGCTGGTGGTAGTGCTGGTGGTAGTGCTGGTG
GTAGTGCTGGTGGTAGTGCTGGTGGTCGGGTACCGCGGGCCCGGGATCCACCGGTCGCCACCATGGTGAG
CAAGGGCGAGGAGCTGTTCACCGGGGTGGTGCCCATCCTGGTCGAGCTGGACGGCGACGTAAACGGCCAC
AAGTTCAGCGTGTCCGGCGAGGGCGAGGGCGATGCCACCTACGGCAAGCTGACCCTGAAGTTCATCTGCA
CCACCGGCAAGCTGCCCGTGCCCTGGCCCACCCTCGTGACCACCCTGACCTGGGGCGTGCAGTGCTTCAG
CCGCTACCCCGACCACATGAAGCAGCACGACTTCTTCAAGTCCGCCATGCCCGAAGGCTACGTCCAGGAG
CGCACCATCTTCTTCAAGGACGACGGCAACTACAAGACCCGCGCCGAGGTGAAGTTCGAGGGCGACACCC
TGGTGAACCGCATCGAGCTGAAGGGCATCGACTTCAAGGAGGACGGCAACATCCTGGGGCACAAGCTGGA
GTACAACTACATCAGCCACAACGTCTATATCACCGCCGACAAGCAGAAGAACGGCATCAAGGCCAACTTC
AAGATCCGCCACAACATCGAGGACGGCAGCGTGCAGCTCGCCGACCACTACCAGCAGAACACCCCCATCG
GCGACGGCCCCGTGCTGCTGCCCGACAACCACTACCTGAGCACCCAGTCCGCCCTGAGCAAAGACCCCAA
CGAGAAGCGCGATCACATGGTCCTGCTGGAGTTCGTGACCGCCGCCGGGATCACTCTCGGCATGGACGAG
CTGTACAAGTCCGGACTCAGATCTATCACCACCGTGGAGTCCAACTCCTCCTGGTGGACCAACTGGGTGA
TCCCCGCCATCTCCGCCCTGGTGGTGGCCCTGATGTACCGCCTATACATGGCCGAGGACTAG
